>Addgene plasmid #219347 | SFFV-HOXD10-Brd 434 | addgene full sequence | sequence record 449085 | Addgene NGS Result
ATTTATGCAGAGGCCGAGGCCGCCTCGGCCTCTGAGCTATTCCAGAAGTAGTGAGGAGGCTTTTTTGGAG
GCCTAGGGACGTACCCAATTCGCCCTATAGTGAGTCGTATTACGCGCGCTCACTGGCCGTCGTTTTACAA
CGTCGTGACTGGGAAAACCCTGGCGTTACCCAACTTAATCGCCTTGCAGCACATCCCCCTTTCGCCAGCT
GGCGTAATAGCGAAGAGGCCCGCACCGATCGCCCTTCCCAACAGTTGCGCAGCCTGAATGGCGAATGGG
[124 nt withheld, positions 280-403]
C
[91 nt withheld, positions 405-495]
A
[49 nt withheld, positions 497-545]
CCTTTGACGTTGGAGTCCACGTTCTTT
[37 nt withheld, positions 573-609]
ACCCTATCTCGGTCTATTCTTTTGATTTATAAGGGATTTTGCCGATTTCGGCCTATTGGTTAAAAAATGA
GCTGATTTAACAAAAATTTAACGCGAATTTTAACAAAATATTAACGCTTACAATTTAGGTGGCACTTTTC
GGGGAAATGTGCGCGGAACCCCTATTTGTTTATTTTTCTAAATACATTCAAATATGTATCCGCTCATGAG
ACAATAACCCTGATAAATGCTTCAATAATATTGAAAAAGGAAGAGTATGAGTATTCAACATTTCCGTGTC
GCCCTTATTCCCTTTTTTGCGGCATTTTGCCTTCCTGTTTTTGCTCACCCAGAAACGCTGGTGAAAGTAA
AAGATGCTGAAGATCAGTTGGGTGCACGAGTGGGTTACATCGAACTGGATCTCAACAGCGGTAAGATCCT
TGAGAGTTTTCGCCCCGAAGAACGTTTTCCAATGATGAGCACTTTTAAAGTTCTGCTATGTGGCGCGGTA
TTATCCCGTATTGACGCCGGGCAAGAGCAACTCGGTCGCCGCATACACTATTCTCAGAATGACTTGGTTG
AGTACTCACCAGTCACAGAAAAGCATCTTACGGATGGCATGACAGTAAGAGAATTATGCAGTGCTGCCAT
AACCATGAGTGATAACACTGCGGCCAACTTACTTCTGACAACGATCGGAGGACCGAAGGAGCTAACCGCT
TTTTTGCACAACATGGGGGATCATGTAACTCGCCTTGATCGTTGGGAACCGGAGCTGAATGAAGCCATAC
CAAACGACGAGCGTGACACCACGATGCCTGTAGCAATGGCAACAACGTTGCGCAAACTATTAACTGGCGA
ACTACTTACTCTAGCTTCCCGGCAACAATTAATAGACTGGATGGAGGCGGATAAAGTTGCAGGACCACTT
CTGCGCTCGGCCCTTCCGGCTGGCTGGTTTATTGCTGATAAATCTGGAGCCGGTGAGCGTGGGTCTCGCG
GTATCATTGCAGCACTGGGGCCAGATGGTAAGCCCTCCCGTATCGTAGTTATCTACACGACGGGGAGTCA
GGCAACTATGGATGAACGAAATAGACAGATCGCTGAGATAGGTGCCTCACTGATTAAGCATTGGTAACTG
TCAGACCAAGTTTACTCATATATACTTTAGATTGATTTAAAACTTCATTTTTAATTTAAAAGGATCTAGG
TGAAGATCCTTTTTGATAATCTCATGACCAAAATCCCTTAACGTGAGTTTTCGTTCCACTGAGCGTCAGA
CCCCGTAGAAAAGATCAAAGGATCTTCTTGAGATCCTTTTTTTCTGCGCGTAATCTGCTGCTTGCAAACA
AAAAAACCACCGCTACCAGCGGTGGTTTGTTTGCCGGATCAAGAGCTACCAACTCTTTTTCCGAAGGTAA
CTGGCTTCAGCAGAGCGCAGATACCAAATACTGTTCTTCTAGTGTAGCCGTAGTTAGGCCACCACTTCAA
GAACTCTGTAGCACCGCCTACATACCTCGCTCTGCTAATCCTGTTACCAGTGGCTGCTGCCAGTGGCGAT
AAGTCGTGTCTTACCGGGTTGGACTCAAGACGATAGTTACCGGATAAGGCGCAGCGGTCGGGCTGAACGG
GGGGTTCGTGCACACAGCCCAGCTTGGAGCGAACGACCTACACCGAACTGAGATACCTACAGCGTGAGCT
ATGAGAAAGCGCCACGCTTCCCGAAGGGAGAAAGGCGGACAGGTATCCGGTAAGCGGCAGGGTCGGAACA
GGAGAGCGCACGAGGGAGCTTCCAGGGGGAAACGCCTGGTATCTTTATAGTCCTGTCGGGTTTCGCCACC
TCTGACTTGAGCGTCGATTTTTGTGATGCTCGTCAGGGGGGCGGAGCCTATGGAAAAACGCCAGCAACGC
GGCCTTTTTACGGTTCCTGGCCTTTTGCTGGCCTTTTGCTCACATGTTCTTTCCTGCGTTATCCCCTGAT
TCTGTGGATAACCGTATTACCGCCTTTGAGTGAGCTGATACCGCTCGCCGCAGCCGAACGACCGAGCGCA
GCGAGTCAGTGAGCGAGGAAGCGGAAGAGCGCCCAATACGCAAACCGCCTCTCCCCGCGCGTTGGCCGAT
TCATTAATGCAGCTGGCACGACAGGTTTCCCGACTGGAAAGCGGGCAGTGAGCGCAACGCAATTAATGTG
AGTTAGCTCACTCATTAGGCACCCCAGGCTTTACACTTTATGCTTCCGGCTCGTATGTTGTGTGGAATTG
TGAGCGGATAACAATTTCACACAGGAAACAGCTATGACCATGATTACGCCAAGCGCGCAATTAACCCTCA
CTAAAGGGAACAAAAGCTGGAGCTGCAAGCTTAATGTAGTCTTATGCAATACTCTTGTAGTCTTGCAACA
TGGTAACGATGAGTTAGCAACATGCCTTACAAGGAGAGAAAAAGCACCGTGCATGCCGATTGGTGGAAGT
AAGGTGGTACGATCGTGCCTTATTAGGAAGGCAACAGACGGGTCTGACATGGATTGGACGAACCACTGAA
TTGCCGCATTGCAGAGATATTGTATTTAAGTGCCTAGCTCGATACATAAACGGGTCTCTCTGGTTAGACC
AGATCTGAGCCTGGGAGCTCTCTGGCTAACTAGGGAACCCACTGCTTAAGCCTCAATAAAGCTTGCCTTG
AGTGCTTCAAGTAGTGTGTGCCCGTCTGTTGTGTGACTCTGGTAACTAGAGATCCCTCAGACCCTTTTAG
TCAGTGTGGAAAATCTCTAGCAGTGGCGCCCGAACAGGGACTTGAAAGCGAAAGGGAAACCAGAGGAGCT
CTCTCGACGCAGGACTCGGCTTGCTGAAGCGCGCACGGCAAGAGGCGAGGGGCGGCGACTGGTGAGTACG
CCAAAAATTTTGACTAGCGGAGGCTAGAAGGAGAGAGATGGGTGCGAGAGCGTCAGTATTAAGCGGGGGA
GAATTAGATCGCGATGGGAAAAAATTCGGTTAAGGCCAGGGGGAAAGAAAAAATATAAATTAAAACATAT
AGTATGGGCAAGCAGGGAGCTAGAACGATTCGCAGTTAATCCTGGCCTGTTAGAAACATCAGAAGGCTGT
AGACAAATACTGGGACAGCTACAACCATCCCTTCAGACAGGATCAGAAGAACTTAGATCATTATATAATA
CAGTAGCAACCCTCTATTGTGTGCATCAAAGGATAGAGATAAAAGACACCAAGGAAGCTTTAGACAAGAT
AGAGGAAGAGCAAAACAAAAGTAAGACCACCGCACAGCAAGCGGCCGCTGATCTTCAGACCTGGAGGAGG
AGATATGAGGGACAATTGGAGAAGTGAATTATATAAATATAAAGTAGTAAAAATTGAACCATTAGGAGTA
GCACCCACCAAGGCAAAGAGAAGAGTGGTGCAGAGAGAAAAAAGAGCAGTGGGAATAGGAGCTTTGTTCC
TTGGGTTCTTGGGAGCAGCAGGAAGCACTATGGGCGCAGCGTCAATGACGCTGACGGTACAGGCCAGACA
ATTATTGTCTGGTATAGTGCAGCAGCAGAACAATTTGCTGAGGGCTATTGAGGCGCAACAGCATCTGTTG
CAACTCACAGTCTGGGGCATCAAGCAGCTCCAGGCAAGAATCCTGGCTGTGGAAAGATACCTAAAGGATC
AACAGCTCCTGGGGATTTGGGGTTGCTCTGGAAAACTCATTTGCACCACTGCTGTGCCTTGGAATGCTAG
TTGGAGTAATAAATCTCTGGAACAGATTTGGAATCACACGACCTGGATGGAGTGGGACAGAGAAATTAAC
AATTACACAAGCTTAATACACTCCTTAATTGAAGAATCGCAAAACCAGCAAGAAAAGAATGAACAAGAAT
TATTGGAATTAGATAAATGGGCAAGTTTGTGGAATTGGTTTAACATAACAAATTGGCTGTGGTATATAAA
ATTATTCATAATGATAGTAGGAGGCTTGGTAGGTTTAAGAATAGTTTTTGCTGTACTTTCTATAGTGAAT
AGAGTTAGGCAGGGATATTCACCATTATCGTTTCAGACCCACCTCCCAACCCCGAGGGGACCCGACAGGC
CCGAAGGAATAGAAGAAGAAGGTGGAGAGAGAGACAGAGACAGATCCATTCGATTAGTGAACGGATCTCG
ACGGTATCGGTTAACTTTTAAAAGAAAAGGGGGGATTGGGGGGTACAGTGCAGGGGAAAGAATAGTAGAC
ATAATAGCAACAGACATACAAACTAAAGAATTACAAAAACAAATTACAAAAATTCAAAATTTTATCGATC
ACGAGACTAGCCTCGAGCTGGCTGCAGTAACGCCATTTTGCAAGGCATGGAAAAATACCAAACCAAGAAT
AGAGAAGTTCAGATCAAGGGCGGGTACATGAAAATAGCTAACGTTGGGCCAAACAGGATATCTGCGGTGA
GCAGTTTCGGCCCCGGCCCGGGGCCAAGAACAGATGGTCACCGCAGTTTCGGCCCCGGCCCGAGGCCAAG
AACAGATGGTCCCCAGATATGGCCCAACCCTCAGCAGTTTCTTAAGACCCATCAGATGTTTCCAGGCTCC
CCCAAGGACCTGAAATGACCCTGCGCCTTATTTGAATTAACCAATCAGCCTGCTTCTCGCTTCTGTTCGC
GCGCTTCTGCTTCCCGAGCTCTATAAAAGAGCTCACAACCCCTCACTCGGCGCGCCAGTCCTCCGACAGA
CTGAGTCGGCCGGTCGAATCAAGCTTATCGATACCGTCGACGGATCCGCTAGCCCGCGGTTCGAAATGTC
CTTTCCCAACAGCTCTCCTGCTGCTAATACTTTTTTAGTAGATTCCTTGATCAGTGCCTGCAGGAGTGAC
AGTTTTTATTCCAGCAGCGCCAGCATGTACATGCCACCACCTAGCGCAGACATGGGGACCTATGGAATGC
AAACCTGTGGACTGCTCCCGTCTCTGGCCAAAAGAGAAGTGAACCACCAAAATATGGGTATGAATGTGCA
TCCTTATATACCTCAAGTAGACAGTTGGACAGATCCGAACAGATCTTGTCGAATAGAGCAACCTGTTACA
CAGCAAGTCCCCACTTGCTCCTTCACCACCAACATTAAGGAAGAATCCAATTGCTGCATGTATTCTGATA
AGCGCAACAAACTCATTTCGGCCGAGGTCCCTTCGTACCAGAGGCTGGTCCCTGAGTCTTGTCCCGTTGA
GAACCCTGAGGTTCCCGTCCCTGGATATTTTAGACTGAGTCAGACCTACGCCACCGGGAAAACCCAAGAG
TACAATAATAGCCCCGAAGGCAGCTCCACTGTCATGCTCCAGCTCAACCCTCGTGGCGCGGCCAAGCCGC
AGCTCTCCGCTGCCCAGCTGCAGATGGAAAAGAAGATGAACGAGCCCGTGAGCGGCCAGGAGCCCACCAA
AGTCTCCCAGGTGGAGAGCCCCGAGGCCAAAGGCGGCCTTCCCGAAGAGAGGAGCTGCCTGGCTGAGGTC
TCCGTGTCCAGTCCCGAAGTGCAGGAGAAGGAAAGCAAAGAGGAAATCAAGTCTGATACACCAACCAGCA
ATTGGCTCACTGCAAAGAGTGGCAGAAAGAAGAGGTGCCCTTACACTAAGCACCAAACGCTGGAATTAGA
AAAAGAGTTCTTGTTCAATATGTACCTCACCCGCGAGCGCCGCCTAGAGATCAGTAAGAGCGTTAACCTC
ACCGACAGGCAGGTCAAGATTTGGTTTCAAAACCGCCGAATGAAACTCAAGAAGATGAGCCGAGAGAACC
GGATCCGAGAACTGACCGCCAACCTCACGTTTTCTTAGACCGGTCGGATCCCCCGGGCTGCAGGAATTCG
AGCATCTTACCGCCATTTATTCCCATATTTGTTCTGTTTTTCTTGATTTGGGTATACATTTAAATGTTAA
TAAAACAAAATGGTGGGGCAATCATTTACATTTTTAGGGATATGTAATTACTAGTTCAGGTGTATTGCCA
CAAGACAAACATGTTAAGAAACTTTCCCGTTATTTACGCTCTGTTCCTGTTAATCAACCTCTGGATTACA
AAATTTGTGAAAGATTGACTGATATTCTTAACTATGTTGCTCCTTTTACGCTGTGTGGATATGCTGCTTT
AATGCCTCTGTATCATGCTATTGCTTCCCGTACGGCTTTCGTTTTCTCCTCCTTGTATAAATCCTGGTTG
CTGTCTCTTTATGAGGAGTTGTGGCCCGTTGTCCGTCAACGTGGCGTGGTGTGCTCTGTGTTTGCTGACG
CAACCCCCACTGGCTGGGGCATTGCCACCACCTGTCAACTCCTTTCTGGGACTTTCGCTTTCCCCCTCCC
GATCGCCACGGCAGAACTCATCGCCGCCTGCCTTGCCCGCTGCTGGACAGGGGCTAGGTTGCTGGGCACT
GATAATTCCGTGGTGTTGTCGGGGAAGCTGACGTCCTTTGCAATTCGATATCAAGCTGTACCTTCTAGAT
GTACAAAGGCGTAAGCGCTTCTAGACCAATGACTTACAAGGCAGCTGTAGATCTTAGCCACTTTTTAAAA
GAAAAGGGGGGACTGGAAGGGCTAATTCACTCCCAACGAAGACAAGATCTGCTTTTTGCTTGTACTGGGT
CTCTCTGGTTAGACCAGATCTGAGCCTGGGAGCTCTCTGGCTAACTAGGGAACCCACTGCTTAAGCCTCA
ATAAAGCTTGCCTTGAGTGCTTCAAGTAGTGTGTGCCCGTCTGTTGTGTGACTCTGGTAACTAGAGATCC
CTCAGACCCTTTTAGTCAGTGTGGAAAATCTCTAGCAGTAGTAGTTCATGTCATCTTATTATTCAGTATT
TATAACTTGCAAAGAAATGAATATCAGAGAGTGAGAGGAACTTGTTTATTGCAGCTTATAATGGTTACAA
ATAAAGCAATAGCATCACAAATTTCACAAATAAAGCATTTTTTTCACTGCATTCTAGTTGTGGTTTGTCC
AAACTCATCAATGTATCTTATCATGTCTGGCTCTAGCTATCCCGCCCCTAACTCCGCCCATCCCGCCCCT
AACTCCGCCCAGTTCCGCCCATTCTCCGCCCCATGGCTGACTAATTTTTTTT
Features (pLannotate 1.2.2; 29 found; start..end, strand, type, name):
     94..112     -  promoter       T7 promoter: promoter for bacteriophage T7 RNA polymerase
    120..275     +  CDS            lacZα (fragment): LacZα fragment of β-galactosidase; lacZ fragment
    280..708     +  rep_origin     f1 ori (sequence partly withheld): f1 bacteriophage origin of replication; arrow indicates direction of (+) strand synthesis
    761..865     +  promoter       AmpR promoter: bla
    866..1726    +  CDS            AmpR: β-lactamase; bla; confers resistance to ampicillin, carbenicillin, and related antibiotics
   1897..2485    +  rep_origin     ori: high-copy-number ColE1/pMB1/pBR322/pUC origin of replication
   2668..2760    +  CDS            lacI (fragment): lac repressor; lacI; The lac repressor binds to the lac operator to inhibit transcription in E. coli. This inhibition can be relieved by adding lactose or isopropyl-β-D-thiogalactopyranoside (IPTG).
   2773..2794    +  protein_bind   CAP binding site: CAP binding activates transcription in the presence of cAMP. E. coli catabolite activator protein
   2809..2839    +  promoter       lac promoter: promoter for the E. coli lac operon
   2847..2863    +  protein_bind   lac operator: The lac repressor binds to the lac operator to inhibit transcription in E. coli. This inhibition can be relieved by adding lactose or isopropyl-β-D-thiogalactopyranoside (IPTG). lac repressor encoded by lacI
   2908..2926    +  promoter       T3 promoter: promoter for bacteriophage T3 RNA polymerase
   2954..3180    +  promoter       RSV promoter: Rous sarcoma virus enhancer/promoter
   3181..3361    +  LTR            5' LTR (truncated): truncated 5' long terminal repeat (LTR) from HIV-1
   3408..3533    +  misc_feature   HIV-1 Ψ: packaging signal of human immunodeficiency virus type 1
   3517..3880    +  CDS            HIV-1 gag (fragment): gag protein from human immunodeficiency virus 1; gag
   4026..4259    +  misc_feature   RRE: The Rev response element (RRE) of HIV-1 allows for Rev-dependent mRNA export from the nucleus to the cytoplasm.
   4636..4736    +  CDS            Rev (fragment): human immunodeficiency virus 1 (HIV-1) Rev protein; rev; enhances nuclear export of unspliced and incompletely spliced viral mRNAs
   4755..4872    +  misc_feature   cPPT/CTS: central polypurine tract and central termination sequence of HIV-1
   4906..5307    +  promoter       SFFV promoter: spleen focus-forming virus long terminal repeat (LTR) promoter
   5317..5340    +  misc_feature   MCS (fragment): pBluescript multiple cloning site
   5365..6384    +  CDS            HOXD10: HXD10_HUMAN - Also known as HOX4D, HOX4E. Experimental evidence at protein level: Swiss-Prot protein existence level 1. Sequence-specific transcription factor which is part of a developmental regulatory system that provides cells with specific positional identities on the anterior-posterior axis. From Homo sapiens (Human).
   6395..6420    +  misc_feature   MCS (fragment): pBluescript multiple cloning site
   6420..6479    +  CDS            S (fragment): HBSAG_WHV6 - Experimental evidence at transcript level: Swiss-Prot protein existence level 2. The middle envelope protein plays an important role in the budding of the virion. It is involved in the induction of budding in a nucleocapsid independent way. In this process the majority of envelope proteins bud to form subviral lipoprotein particles of 22 nm of diameter that do not contain a nucleocapsid (By similarity). From Woodchuck hepatitis B virus (isolate w64/pWS23) (WHV).
   6611..7014    +  misc_feature   WPRE: woodchuck hepatitis virus posttranscriptional regulatory element
   7072..7131    +  CDS            nef (fragment): NEF_HV1Z2 - Experimental evidence at protein level: Swiss-Prot protein existence level 1. Extracellular Nef protein targets CD4(+) T-lymphocytes for apoptosis by interacting with CXCR4 surface receptors. From Human immunodeficiency virus type 1 group M subtype D (isolate Z2/CDC-Z34) (HIV-1).
   7133..7366    +  LTR            3' LTR (ΔU3): self-inactivating 3' long terminal repeat (LTR) from HIV-1
   7438..7559    +  polyA_signal   SV40 poly(A) signal: SV40 polyadenylation signal
   7578..7599    +  rep_origin     SV40 ori (fragment): SV40 origin of replication
   7599..73      +  rep_origin     SV40 ori (across the origin): SV40 origin of replication
