[The description below was written by a language model from this plasmid's Addgene catalogue record and pLannotate feature annotations shown in this document.]
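Description:
SFFV-HOXD10-Brd 434 is a lentiviral transfer plasmid built on the SFFV-MCS backbone that expresses human HOXD10, a homeobox transcription factor involved in anterior-posterior positional identity, together with a construct-specific DNA barcode. It is propagated in E. coli through a high-copy ColE1/pUC-type origin and selected with ampicillin via the β-lactamase gene. The backbone also carries an f1 origin and pBluescript-derived remnants (lacZα and lacI fragments, lac promoter/operator, T7 and T3 promoters) that play no role in the payload. No mammalian selection marker or fluorescent reporter is annotated.

The viral portion has the layout of a third-generation, self-inactivating HIV-1 vector. An RSV promoter replaces the U3 region to drive a truncated 5' LTR, followed by the Ψ packaging signal with a partial gag sequence, the Rev response element for nuclear export of the genomic RNA, and the cPPT/CTS, which aids nuclear import of the provirus. Internally, the spleen focus-forming virus promoter, which is strong in haematopoietic cells, drives the untagged HOXD10 coding sequence of about 1 kb, cloned between flanking multiple cloning site fragments. A WPRE downstream enhances transcript stability and expression. According to the depositor, the barcode was inserted at an XbaI site after the WPRE, although it is not annotated in the feature table. Its position upstream of the ΔU3 3' LTR means it should be included in the expressed transcript and the integrated provirus. An SV40 polyadenylation signal and SV40 origin lie outside the LTRs.

The plasmid belongs to a barcoded transcription factor collection for combinatorial screening of immune cell reprogramming, in which the barcode identifies the factor delivered to a given cell.
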