Addgene plasmid #219347: SFFV-HOXD10-Brd 434
Purpose: Transcription factor HOXD10 with a specific barcode assigned.
Depositing lab: Filipe Pereira. Depositing organization: Center for Neuroscience and Cell Biology, University of Coimbra. Publication: A combinatorial transcription factor screening platform for immune cell reprogramming. Kurochkin I, Altman AR, Caiado I, Pertiga-Cabral D, Halitzki E, Minaeva M, Zimmermannova O, Henriques-Oliveira L, Klein D, Nair M, Oliveira D, Cajal LR, Knittel R, Feick C, Ringner M, Martin M, Cirovic B, Pires CF, Rosa FF, Sitnicka E, Theis FJ, Pereira CF. Cell Syst. 2026 Jan 21;17(1):101457. doi: 10.1016/j.cels.2025.101457. Epub 2026 Jan 14. PubMed 41539305.
Backbone
  Vector backbone: SFFV-MCS
  Backbone size w/o insert (bp): 6638
  Vector type: Lentiviral
Growth in bacteria
  Bacterial resistance: Ampicillin, 100 μg/mL
  Growth temperature: 37°C
  Growth strain: NEB Stable
  Copy number: High Copy
Gene/Insert
  Gene/Insert name: HOXD10
  Species: H. sapiens (human)
  Insert size (bp): 1023
  Entrez Gene: HOXD10 (a.k.a. HOX4, HOX4D, HOX4E, Hox-4.4)
  Promoter: The spleen focus-forming virus (SFFV) promoter
  Cloning method: Restriction Enzyme; 5′ cloning site Bsp119I (not destroyed); 3′ cloning site BstHI (not destroyed)
Terms and licenses: Academic/Nonprofit Terms; Industry Terms: Not Available to Industry
Depositor comments: Barcode sequence cloned into XbaI restriction site. Design of plasmid is as follows: SFFV-[TF sequence]-WPRE-[Barcode sequence].
How to cite: SFFV-HOXD10-Brd 434 was a gift from Filipe Pereira (Addgene plasmid # 219347 ; http://n2t.net/addgene:219347 ; RRID:Addgene_219347)
