>Addgene plasmid #219347 | SFFV-HOXD10-Brd 434 | depositor partial sequence | sequence record 428521 | TF ORF
ATGTCCTTTCCCAACAGCTCTCCTGCTGCTAATACTTTTTTAGTAGATTCCTTGATCAGTGCCTGCAGGA
GTGACAGTTTTTATTCCAGCAGCGCCAGCATGTACATGCCACCACCTAGCGCAGACATGGGGACCTATGG
AATGCAAACCTGTGGACTGCTCCCGTCTCTGGCCAAAAGAGAAGTGAACCACCAAAATATGGGTATGAAT
GTGCATCCTTATATACCTCAAGTAGACAGTTGGACAGATCCGAACAGATCTTGTCGAATAGAGCAACCTG
TTACACAGCAAGTCCCCACTTGCTCCTTCACCACCAACATTAAGGAAGAATCCAATTGCTGCATGTATTC
TGATAAGCGCAACAAACTCATTTCGGCCGAGGTCCCTTCGTACCAGAGGCTGGTCCCTGAGTCTTGTCCC
GTTGAGAACCCTGAGGTTCCCGTCCCTGGATATTTTAGACTGAGTCAGACCTACGCCACCGGGAAAACCC
AAGAGTACAATAATAGCCCCGAAGGCAGCTCCACTGTCATGCTCCAGCTCAACCCTCGTGGCGCGGCCAA
GCCGCAGCTCTCCGCTGCCCAGCTGCAGATGGAAAAGAAGATGAACGAGCCCGTGAGCGGCCAGGAGCCC
ACCAAAGTCTCCCAGGTGGAGAGCCCCGAGGCCAAAGGCGGCCTTCCCGAAGAGAGGAGCTGCCTGGCTG
AGGTCTCCGTGTCCAGTCCCGAAGTGCAGGAGAAGGAAAGCAAAGAGGAAATCAAGTCTGATACACCAAC
CAGCAATTGGCTCACTGCAAAGAGTGGCAGAAAGAAGAGGTGCCCTTACACTAAGCACCAAACGCTGGAA
TTAGAAAAAGAGTTCTTGTTCAATATGTACCTCACCCGCGAGCGCCGCCTAGAGATCAGTAAGAGCGTTA
ACCTCACCGACAGGCAGGTCAAGATTTGGTTTCAAAACCGCCGAATGAAACTCAAGAAGATGAGCCGAGA
GAACCGGATCCGAGAACTGACCGCCAACCTCACGTTTTCTTAG
