>Addgene plasmid #219347 | SFFV-HOXD10-Brd 434 | depositor partial sequence | sequence record 428522 | Barcode sequence
TGTACAAAGGCGTAAGCGCT
